Addgene plasmid #186711: pCF806-reci
Purpose: (Empty Backbone) Expresses dox-controlled miR-E shRNAs (UT4GEPIR). Cloning recipient (reci).
Depositing lab: Christof Fellmann. Depositing organization: J. David Gladstone Institutes. Publication: Endogenous spacing enables co-processing of microRNAs and efficient combinatorial RNAi. Amen AM, Loughran RM, Huang CH, Lew RJ, Ravi A, Guan Y, Schatoff EM, Dow LE, Emerling BM, Fellmann C. Cell Rep Methods. 2022 Jun 21;2(7):100239. doi: 10.1016/j.crmeth.2022.100239. eCollection 2022 Jul 18. PubMed 35880017.
Backbone
  Vector backbone: pCF806
  Vector type: Mammalian Expression, Lentiviral, RNAi
  Selectable markers: Puromycin
Growth in bacteria
  Bacterial resistance: Ampicillin, 100 μg/mL
  Growth temperature: 37°C
  Growth strain: NEB Stable
  Copy number: High Copy
Terms and licenses: Academic/Nonprofit Terms; Industry Terms: Not Available to Industry
How to cite: pCF806-reci was a gift from Christof Fellmann (Addgene plasmid # 186711 ; http://n2t.net/addgene:186711 ; RRID:Addgene_186711)
