[The description below was written by a language model from this plasmid's Addgene catalogue record and pLannotate feature annotations shown in this document.]
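Description:
pCF806-reci is a 9,996 nt self-inactivating HIV-1-based lentiviral vector that serves as the empty cloning recipient for an all-in-one, doxycycline-controlled miR-E shRNA expression system (the UT4GEPIR configuration). It is propagated in E. coli as a high-copy plasmid through a ColE1/pUC-type origin with ampicillin selection from the bla gene. For virus production, a CMV enhancer/promoter fused to a truncated 5' LTR drives transcription of the viral genome. That genome carries the Ψ packaging signal with an adjoining gag fragment, the Rev response element for nuclear export, and the cPPT/CTS. It ends in a ΔU3 3' LTR followed by a bovine growth hormone polyadenylation signal.

The payload consists of two cassettes in the same orientation. In the first, a TRE3GV Tet-responsive promoter, a version optimised for retroviral and lentiviral contexts, drives EGFP. Downstream of EGFP lies miR-30a-derived flanking sequence that marks the position of the miR-E scaffold. Only a 3' miR-30a fragment is annotated, consistent with no shRNA being installed. An shRNA placed there would be transcribed together with EGFP, so green fluorescence reports induction of the knockdown transcript. In the second cassette, an EF-1α core promoter constitutively expresses puromycin N-acetyltransferase, followed by an EMCV IRES and the reverse tetracycline transactivator rtTA3, with a WPRE to enhance transcript expression. Transduced mammalian cells can therefore be selected with puromycin. Because they also make their own transactivator, adding doxycycline switches on the TRE3GV cassette without a second vector. The record does not state the cloning sites used to insert shRNAs. The construct is intended for inducible, reversible RNAi in mammalian cells.
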