Features (pLannotate 1.2.2; 27 found; start..end, strand, type, name):
     31..83      -  misc_feature   bom (fragment): basis of mobility region from pBR322
    232..611     +  enhancer       CMV enhancer: human cytomegalovirus immediate early enhancer
    612..811     +  promoter       CMV promoter: human cytomegalovirus (CMV) immediate early promoter
    829..1009    +  LTR            5' LTR (truncated): truncated 5' long terminal repeat (LTR) from HIV-1
   1056..1181    +  misc_feature   HIV-1 Ψ: packaging signal of human immunodeficiency virus type 1
   1165..1528    +  CDS            HIV-1 gag (fragment): gag protein from human immunodeficiency virus 1; gag
   1674..1907    +  misc_feature   RRE: The Rev response element (RRE) of HIV-1 allows for Rev-dependent mRNA export from the nucleus to the cytoplasm.
   2284..2384    +  CDS            Rev (fragment): human immunodeficiency virus 1 (HIV-1) Rev protein; rev; enhances nuclear export of unspliced and incompletely spliced viral mRNAs
   2434..2551    +  misc_feature   cPPT/CTS: central polypurine tract and central termination sequence of HIV-1
   3203..3552    +  promoter       TRE3GV promoter: 3rd-generation Tet-responsive promoter that can be activated by binding of Tet-On® 3G, optimized for retroviral and lentiviral vectors
   3562..4281    +  CDS            EGFP: the original enhanced GFP (Yang et al., 1996) mammalian codon-optimized
   4436..4530    +  ncRNA          3' miR-30a (fragment): sequence downstream of the 71-nt precursor of the human miR-30a microRNA (Zeng et al., 2002) miRNA
   4564..4582    +  CDS            small t antigen (fragment): SV40 (simian virus 40) small t antigen
   4608..4819    +  promoter       EF-1α core promoter: core promoter for human elongation factor EF-1α
   4844..5443    +  CDS            PuroR (fragment): puromycin N-acetyltransferase; pac from Streptomyces; confers resistance to puromycin
   5466..6038    +  misc_feature   IRES: internal ribosome entry site (IRES) of the encephalomyocarditis virus (EMCV)
   6061..6749    +  CDS            rtTA3 (fragment): reverse tetracycline transactivator 3 activates expression from Tet-responsive promoters in the presence of doxycycline
   6679..6789    +  CDS            VP48: 3 tandem repeats of the minimal activation domain of herpes simplex virus VP16 (Cheng et al., 2013)
   6818..7406    +  misc_feature   WPRE: woodchuck hepatitis virus posttranscriptional regulatory element
   7457..7476    +  misc_feature   cPPT/CTS (fragment): central polypurine tract and central termination sequence of HIV-1
   7478..7711    +  LTR            3' LTR (ΔU3): self-inactivating 3' long terminal repeat (LTR) from HIV-1
   7743..7967    +  polyA_signal   bGH poly(A) signal: bovine growth hormone polyadenylation signal
   7971..7990    +  promoter       SV40 promoter (fragment): SV40 enhancer and early promoter
   8011..8061    -  CDS            lacI (fragment): lac repressor; lacI; The lac repressor binds to the lac operator to inhibit transcription in E. coli. This inhibition can be relieved by adding lactose or isopropyl-β-D-thiogalactopyranoside (IPTG).
   8244..8832    -  rep_origin     ori: high-copy-number ColE1/pMB1/pBR322/pUC origin of replication
   9003..9863    -  CDS            AmpR: β-lactamase; bla; confers resistance to ampicillin, carbenicillin, and related antibiotics
   9864..9968    -  promoter       AmpR promoter: bla
>Addgene plasmid #186711 | pCF806-reci | addgene full sequence | sequence record 367369 | Addgene NGS Result
GTCGACGGATCGGGAGATCTCCCGATCCCCTATGGTGCACTCTCAGTACAATCTGCTCTGATGCCGCATA
GTTAAGCCAGTATCTGCTCCCTGCTTGTGTGTTGGAGGTCGCTGAGTAGTGCGCGAGCAAAATTTAAGCT
ACAACAAGGCAAGGCTTGACCGACAATTGCATGAAGAATCTGCTTAGGGTTAGGCGTTTTGCGCTGCTTC
GCGATGTACGGGCCAGATATTGACATTGATTATTGACTAGTTATTAATAGTAATCAATTACGGGGTCATT
AGTTCATAGCCCATATATGGAGTTCCGCGTTACATAACTTACGGTAAATGGCCCGCCTGGCTGACCGCCC
AACGACCCCCGCCCATTGACGTCAATAATGACGTATGTTCCCATAGTAACGCCAATAGGGACTTTCCATT
GACGTCAATGGGTGGAGTATTTACGGTAAACTGCCCACTTGGCAGTACATCAAGTGTATCATATGCCAAG
TACGCCCCCTATTGACGTCAATGACGGTAAATGGCCCGCCTGGCATTATGCCCAGTACATGACCTTATGG
GACTTTCCTACTTGGCAGTACATCTACGTATTAGTCATCGCTATTACCATGGTGATGCGGTTTTGGCAGT
ACATCAATGGGCGTGGATAGCGGTTTGACTCACGGGGATTTCCAAGTCTCCACCCCATTGACGTCAATGG
GAGTTTGTTTTGGCACCAAAATCAACGGGACTTTCCAAAATGTCGTAACAACTCCGCCCCATTGACGCAA
ATGGGCGGTAGGCGTGTACGGTGGGAGGTCTATATAAGCAGCGCGTTTTGCCTGTACTGGGTCTCTCTGG
TTAGACCAGATCTGAGCCTGGGAGCTCTCTGGCTAACTAGGGAACCCACTGCTTAAGCCTCAATAAAGCT
TGCCTTGAGTGCTTCAAGTAGTGTGTGCCCGTCTGTTGTGTGACTCTGGTAACTAGAGATCCCTCAGACC
CTTTTAGTCAGTGTGGAAAATCTCTAGCAGTGGCGCCCGAACAGGGACTTGAAAGCGAAAGGGAAACCAG
AGGAGCTCTCTCGACGCAGGACTCGGCTTGCTGAAGCGCGCACGGCAAGAGGCGAGGGGCGGCGACTGGT
GAGTACGCCAAAAATTTTGACTAGCGGAGGCTAGAAGGAGAGAGATGGGTGCGAGAGCGTCAGTATTAAG
CGGGGGAGAATTAGATCGCGATGGGAAAAAATTCGGTTAAGGCCAGGGGGAAAGAAAAAATATAAATTAA
AACATATAGTATGGGCAAGCAGGGAGCTAGAACGATTCGCAGTTAATCCTGGCCTGTTAGAAACATCAGA
AGGCTGTAGACAAATACTGGGACAGCTACAACCATCCCTTCAGACAGGATCAGAAGAACTTAGATCATTA
TATAATACAGTAGCAACCCTCTATTGTGTGCATCAAAGGATAGAGATAAAAGACACCAAGGAAGCTTTAG
ACAAGATAGAGGAAGAGCAAAACAAAAGTAAGACCACCGCACAGCAAGCGGCCGCTGATCTTCAGACCTG
GAGGAGGAGATATGAGGGACAATTGGAGAAGTGAATTATATAAATATAAAGTAGTAAAAATTGAACCATT
AGGAGTAGCACCCACCAAGGCAAAGAGAAGAGTGGTGCAGAGAGAAAAAAGAGCAGTGGGAATAGGAGCT
TTGTTCCTTGGGTTCTTGGGAGCAGCAGGAAGCACTATGGGCGCAGCGTCAATGACGCTGACGGTACAGG
CCAGACAATTATTGTCTGGTATAGTGCAGCAGCAGAACAATTTGCTGAGGGCTATTGAGGCGCAACAGCA
TCTGTTGCAACTCACAGTCTGGGGCATCAAGCAGCTCCAGGCAAGAATCCTGGCTGTGGAAAGATACCTA
AAGGATCAACAGCTCCTGGGGATTTGGGGTTGCTCTGGAAAACTCATTTGCACCACTGCTGTGCCTTGGA
ATGCTAGTTGGAGTAATAAATCTCTGGAACAGATTTGGAATCACACGACCTGGATGGAGTGGGACAGAGA
AATTAACAATTACACAAGCTTAATACACTCCTTAATTGAAGAATCGCAAAACCAGCAAGAAAAGAATGAA
CAAGAATTATTGGAATTAGATAAATGGGCAAGTTTGTGGAATTGGTTTAACATAACAAATTGGCTGTGGT
ATATAAAATTATTCATAATGATAGTAGGAGGCTTGGTAGGTTTAAGAATAGTTTTTGCTGTACTTTCTAT
AGTGAATAGAGTTAGGCAGGGATATTCACCATTATCGTTTCAGACCCACCTCCCAACCCCGAGGGGACCC
GACAGGCCCGAAGGAATAGAAGAAGAAGGTGGAGAGAGAGACAGAGACAGATCCATTCGATTAGTGAACG
GATCGGCACTGCGTGCGCCAATTCTGCAGACAAATGGCAGTATTCATCCACAATTTTAAAAGAAAAGGGG
GGATTGGGGGGTACAGTGCAGGGGAAAGAATAGTAGACATAATAGCAACAGACATACAAACTAAAGAATT
ACAAAAACAAATTACAAAAATTCAAAATTTTCGGGTTTATTACAGGGACAGCAGAGATCCAGTTTGGTTA
ATTAAGGTACCGGGAGGTGGTCCCTGCAGTTACGCCAATGATAACCCCCGCCAGAAAAATCTTAGTAGCC
TTCCCTTTTTGTTTTCCGTGCCCCAACTCGGCGGATTGACTCGGCCCCTTCCGGAAACACCCGAATCAAC
TTCTAGTCAAATTATTGTTCACGCCGCAATGACCCACCCCTGGCCCGCGTCTGTGGAACTGACCCCTGGT
GTACAGGAGAGTTCGCTGCTGAAAGTGGTCCCAAAGGGGTACTAGTTTTTAAGCTCCCAACTCCCCCTCC
CCCAGCGTCTGGAGGATTCCACACCCTCGCACCGCAGGGGCGAGGAAGTGGGCGGAGTCCGGTTTTGGCG
CCAGCCGCTGAGGCTGCCAAGCAGAAAAGCCACCGCTGAGGAGACTCCGGTCACTGTCCTCGCCCCGCCT
CCCCCTTCCCTCCCCTTGGGGACCACCGGGCGCCACGCCGCGAACGGTAAGTGCCGCGGTCGTCGGCGCC
TCCGCCCTCCCCCTAGGGCCCCAATTCCCAGCGGGCGCGGCGCGCGGCCCCGCGCGCAGCTCCCGGCTCC
CTCCCCCTTCGGATGTGGCTTGAGCTGTAGGCGCGGAGGCTAGCCTAGATTCGAGTTTACTCCCTATCAG
TGATAGAGAACGTATGAAGAGTTTACTCCCTATCAGTGATAGAGAACGTATGCAGACTTTACTCCCTATC
AGTGATAGAGAACGTATAAGGAGTTTACTCCCTATCAGTGATAGAGAACGTATGACCAGTTTACTCCCTA
TCAGTGATAGAGAACGTATCTACAGTTTACTCCCTATCAGTGATAGAGAACGTATATCCAGTTTACTCCC
TATCAGTGATAGAGAACGTATGTCGAGGTAGGCGTGTACGGTGGGCGCCTATAAAAGCAGAGCTCGTTTA
GTGAACCGTCAGATCGCCTGGAGCAATTCCACAACACTTTTGTCTTATACTTGGATCCACCATGGTGAGC
AAGGGCGAGGAGCTGTTCACCGGGGTGGTGCCCATCCTGGTCGAGCTGGACGGCGACGTAAACGGCCACA
AGTTCAGCGTGTCTGGCGAGGGCGAGGGCGATGCCACCTACGGCAAGCTGACCCTGAAGTTCATCTGCAC
CACCGGCAAGCTGCCCGTGCCCTGGCCCACCCTCGTGACCACCCTGACCTACGGCGTGCAGTGCTTCAGC
CGCTACCCCGACCACATGAAGCAGCACGACTTCTTCAAGTCCGCCATGCCCGAAGGCTACGTCCAGGAGC
GCACCATCTTCTTCAAGGACGACGGCAACTACAAGACCCGCGCCGAGGTGAAGTTCGAGGGCGACACCCT
GGTGAACCGCATCGAGCTGAAGGGCATCGACTTCAAGGAGGACGGCAACATCCTGGGGCACAAGCTGGAG
TACAACTACAACAGCCACAACGTCTATATCATGGCCGACAAGCAGAAGAACGGCATCAAGGCGAACTTCA
AGATCCGCCACAACATCGAGGACGGCAGCGTGCAGCTCGCCGACCACTACCAGCAGAACACCCCCATCGG
CGACGGCCCCGTGCTGCTGCCCGACAACCACTACCTGAGCACCCAGTCCGCCCTGAGCAAAGACCCCAAC
GAGAAGCGCGATCACATGGTCCTGCTGGAGTTCGTGACCGCCGCCGGGATCACTCTCGGCATGGACGAGC
TGTACAAGTAATGACGTACGGCGGCCGCCTCGACTAGGGATAACAGGGTAATTGTTTGAATGAGGCTTCA
GTACTTTACAGAATCGTTGCCTGCACATCTTGGAAACACTTGCTGGGATTACTTCGACTTCTTAACCCAA
CAGAAGGCTCGAGCAACCAGAATTCGAGCAATTATCTTGTTTACTAAAACTGAATACCTTGCTATCTCTT
TGATACATTTTTACAAAGCTGAATTAAAATGGTATAAATTAAATCACTTTTTTCAATTGACACGTACGCG
TGATCTAATTCTACTAGGTCTTGAAAGGAGTGGGAATTGGCTCCGGTGCCCGTCAGTGGGCAGAGCGCAC
ATCGCCCACAGTCCCCGAGAAGTTGGGGGGAGGGGTCGGCAATTGATCCGGTGCCTAGAGAAGGTGGCGC
GGGGTAAACTGGGAAAGTGATGTCGTGTACTGGCTCCGCCTTTTTCCCGAGGGTGGGGGAGAACCGTATA
TAAGTGCAGTAGTCGCCGTGAACGTTCTTTTTCGCAACGGGTTTGCCGCCAGAACACAGGACCGGTTGTA
GAGCGCTGCCACCATGACCGAGTACAAGCCCACGGTGCGCCTCGCCACCCGCGACGACGTCCCCAGGGCC
GTACGCACCCTCGCCGCCGCGTTCGCCGACTACCCCGCCACGCGCCACACCGTCGATCCGGACCGCCACA
TCGAGCGGGTCACCGAGCTGCAAGAACTCTTCCTCACGCGCGTCGGGCTCGACATCGGCAAGGTGTGGGT
CGCGGACGACGGCGCCGCGGTGGCGGTCTGGACCACGCCGGAGAGCGTCGAAGCGGGGGCGGTGTTCGCC
GAGATCGGCCCGCGCATGGCCGAGTTGAGCGGTTCCCGGCTGGCCGCGCAGCAACAGATGGAAGGCCTCC
TGGCGCCGCACCGGCCCAAGGAGCCCGCGTGGTTCCTGGCCACCGTCGGAGTCTCGCCCGACCACCAGGG
CAAGGGTCTGGGCAGCGCCGTCGTGCTCCCCGGAGTGGAGGCGGCCGAGCGCGCCGGGGTGCCCGCCTTC
CTGGAGACCTCCGCGCCCCGCAACCTCCCCTTCTACGAGCGGCTCGGCTTCACCGTCACCGCCGACGTCG
AGGTGCCCGAAGGACCGCGCACCTGGTGCATGACCCGCAAGCCCGGTGCCTGAACGCCGCCATCGATAAG
GAGCGCCCCTCTCCCTCCCCCCCCCCTAACGTTACTGGCCGAAGCCGCTTGGAATAAGGCCGGTGTGCGT
TTGTCTATATGTTATTTTCCACCATATTGCCGTCTTTTGGCAATGTGAGGGCCCGGAAACCTGGCCCTGT
CTTCTTGACGAGCATTCCTAGGGGTCTTTCCCCTCTCGCCAAAGGAATGCAAGGTCTGTTGAATGTCGTG
AAGGAAGCAGTTCCTCTGGAAGCTTCTTGAAGACAAACAACGTCTGTAGCGACCCTTTGCAGGCAGCGGA
ACCCCCCACCTGGCGACAGGTGCCTCTGCGGCCAAAAGCCACGTGTATAAGATACACCTGCAAAGGCGGC
ACAACCCCAGTGCCACGTTGTGAGTTGGATAGTTGTGGAAAGAGTCAAATGGCTCTCCTCAAGCGTATTC
AACAAGGGGCTGAAGGATGCCCAGAAGGTACCCCATTGTATGGGATCTGATCTGGGGCCTCGGTGCACAT
GCTTTACATGTGTTTAGTCGAGGTTAAAAAACGTCTAGGCCCCCCGAACCACGGGGACGTGGTTTTCCTT
TGAAAAACACGATGATAATATGGCCACAACCATGAGCAGACTGGACAAGAGCAAAGTCATAAACTCTGCT
CTGGAATTACTCAATGGAGTCGGTATCGAAGGCCTGACGACAAGGAAACTCGCTCAAAAGCTGGGAGTTG
AGCAGCCTACCCTGTACTGGCACGTGAAGAACAAGCGGGCCCTGCTCGATGCCCTGCCAATCGAGATGCT
GGACAGGCATCATACCCACTCCTGCCCCCTGGAAGGCGAGTCATGGCAAGACTTTCTGCGGAACAACGCC
AAGTCATACCGCTGTGCTCTCCTCTCACATCGCGACGGGGCTAAAGTGCATCTCGGCACCCGCCCAACAG
AGAAACAGTACGAAACCCTGGAAAATCAGCTCGCGTTCCTGTGTCAGCAAGGCTTCTCCCTGGAGAACGC
ACTGTACGCTCTGTCCGCCGTGGGCCACTTTACACTGGGCTGCGTATTGGAGGAACAGGAGCATCAAGTA
GCAAAAGAGGAAAGAGAGACACCTACCACCGATTCTATGCCCCCACTTCTGAAACAAGCAATTGAGCTGT
TCGACCGGCAGGGAGCCGAACCTGCCTTCCTTTTCGGCCTGGAACTAATCATATGTGGCCTGGAGAAACA
GCTAAAGTGCGAAAGCGGCGGGCCGACCGACGCCCTTGACGATTTTGACTTAGACATGCTCCCAGCCGAT
GCCCTTGACGACTTTGACCTTGATATGCTGCCTGCTGACGCTCTTGACGATTTTGACCTTGACATGCTCC
CCGGGTAAGCTCTAGAGTTAAGTCGACAATCAACCTCTGGATTACAAAATTTGTGAAAGATTGACTGGTA
TTCTTAACTATGTTGCTCCTTTTACGCTATGTGGATACGCTGCTTTAATGCCTTTGTATCATGCTATTGC
TTCCCGTATGGCTTTCATTTTCTCCTCCTTGTATAAATCCTGGTTGCTGTCTCTTTATGAGGAGTTGTGG
CCCGTTGTCAGGCAACGTGGCGTGGTGTGCACTGTGTTTGCTGACGCAACCCCCACTGGTTGGGGCATTG
CCACCACCTGTCAGCTCCTTTCCGGGACTTTCGCTTTCCCCCTCCCTATTGCCACGGCGGAACTCATCGC
CGCCTGCCTTGCCCGCTGCTGGACAGGGGCTCGGCTGTTGGGCACTGACAATTCCGTGGTGTTGTCGGGG
AAATCATCGTCCTTTCCTTGGCTGCTCGCCTGTGTTGCCACCTGGATTCTGCGCGGGACGTCCTTCTGCT
ACGTCCCTTCGGCCCTCAATCCAGCGGACCTTCCTTCCCGCGGCCTGCTGCCGGCTCTGCGGCCTCTTCC
GCGTCTTCGCCTTCGCCCTCAGACGAGTCGGATCTCCCTTTGGGCCGCCTCCCCGCGTCGACTTTAAGAC
CAATGACTTACAAGGCAGCTGTAGATCTTAGCCACTTTTTAAAAGAAAAGGGGGGACTGGAAGGGCTAAT
TCACTCCCAACGAAGACAAGATCTGCTTTTTGCTTGTACTGGGTCTCTCTGGTTAGACCAGATCTGAGCC
TGGGAGCTCTCTGGCTAACTAGGGAACCCACTGCTTAAGCCTCAATAAAGCTTGCCTTGAGTGCTTCAAG
TAGTGTGTGCCCGTCTGTTGTGTGACTCTGGTAACTAGAGATCCCTCAGACCCTTTTAGTCAGTGTGGAA
AATCTCTAGCAGGGCCCGTTTAAACCCGCTGATCAGCCTCGACTGTGCCTTCTAGTTGCCAGCCATCTGT
TGTTTGCCCCTCCCCCGTGCCTTCCTTGACCCTGGAAGGTGCCACTCCCACTGTCCTTTCCTAATAAAAT
GAGGAAATTGCATCGCATTGTCTGAGTAGGTGTCATTCTATTCTGGGGGGTGGGGTGGGGCAGGACAGCA
AGGGGGAGGATTGGGAAGACAATAGCAGGCATGCTGGGGATGCGGTGGGCTCTATGGCTTCTGAGGCGGA
AAGAACCAGCCATTAATGAAAAGAACCAGCCATTAATGAATCGGCCAACGCGCGGGGAGAGGCGGTTTGC
GTATTGGGCGCTCTTCCGCTTCCTCGCTCACTGACTCGCTGCGCTCGGTCGTTCGGCTGCGGCGAGCGGT
ATCAGCTCACTCAAAGGCGGTAATACGGTTATCCACAGAATCAGGGGATAACGCAGGAAAGAACATGTGA
GCAAAAGGCCAGCAAAAGGCCAGGAACCGTAAAAAGGCCGCGTTGCTGGCGTTTTTCCATAGGCTCCGCC
CCCCTGACGAGCATCACAAAAATCGACGCTCAAGTCAGAGGTGGCGAAACCCGACAGGACTATAAAGATA
CCAGGCGTTTCCCCCTGGAAGCTCCCTCGTGCGCTCTCCTGTTCCGACCCTGCCGCTTACCGGATACCTG
TCCGCCTTTCTCCCTTCGGGAAGCGTGGCGCTTTCTCATAGCTCACGCTGTAGGTATCTCAGTTCGGTGT
AGGTCGTTCGCTCCAAGCTGGGCTGTGTGCACGAACCCCCCGTTCAGCCCGACCGCTGCGCCTTATCCGG
TAACTATCGTCTTGAGTCCAACCCGGTAAGACACGACTTATCGCCACTGGCAGCAGCCACTGGTAACAGG
ATTAGCAGAGCGAGGTATGTAGGCGGTGCTACAGAGTTCTTGAAGTGGTGGCCTAACTACGGCTACACTA
GAAGAACAGTATTTGGTATCTGCGCTCTGCTGAAGCCAGTTACCTTCGGAAAAAGAGTTGGTAGCTCTTG
ATCCGGCAAACAAACCACCGCTGGTAGCGGTGGTTTTTTTGTTTGCAAGCAGCAGATTACGCGCAGAAAA
AAAGGATCTCAAGAAGATCCTTTGATCTTTTCTACGGGGTCTGACGCTCAGTGGAACGAAAACTCACGTT
AAGGGATTTTGGTCATGAGATTATCAAAAAGGATCTTCACCTAGATCCTTTTAAATTAAAAATGAAGTTT
TAAATCAATCTAAAGTATATATGAGTAAACTTGGTCTGACAGTTACCAATGCTTAATCAGTGAGGCACCT
ATCTCAGCGATCTGTCTATTTCGTTCATCCATAGTTGCCTGACTCCCCGTCGTGTAGATAACTACGATAC
GGGAGGGCTTACCATCTGGCCCCAGTGCTGCAATGATACCGCGAGACCCACGCTCACCGGCTCCAGATTT
ATCAGCAATAAACCAGCCAGCCGGAAGGGCCGAGCGCAGAAGTGGTCCTGCAACTTTATCCGCCTCCATC
CAGTCTATTAATTGTTGCCGGGAAGCTAGAGTAAGTAGTTCGCCAGTTAATAGTTTGCGCAACGTTGTTG
CCATTGCTACAGGCATCGTGGTGTCACGCTCGTCGTTTGGTATGGCTTCATTCAGCTCCGGTTCCCAACG
ATCAAGGCGAGTTACATGATCCCCCATGTTGTGCAAAAAAGCGGTTAGCTCCTTCGGTCCTCCGATCGTT
GTCAGAAGTAAGTTGGCCGCAGTGTTATCACTCATGGTTATGGCAGCACTGCATAATTCTCTTACTGTCA
TGCCATCCGTAAGATGCTTTTCTGTGACTGGTGAGTACTCAACCAAGTCATTCTGAGAATAGTGTATGCG
GCGACCGAGTTGCTCTTGCCCGGCGTCAATACGGGATAATACCGCGCCACATAGCAGAACTTTAAAAGTG
CTCATCATTGGAAAACGTTCTTCGGGGCGAAAACTCTCAAGGATCTTACCGCTGTTGAGATCCAGTTCGA
TGTAACCCACTCGTGCACCCAACTGATCTTCAGCATCTTTTACTTTCACCAGCGTTTCTGGGTGAGCAAA
AACAGGAAGGCAAAATGCCGCAAAAAAGGGAATAAGGGCGACACGGAAATGTTGAATACTCATACTCTTC
CTTTTTCAATATTATTGAAGCATTTATCAGGGTTATTGTCTCATGAGCGGATACATATTTGAATGTATTT
AGAAAAATAAACAAATAGGGGTTCCGCGCACATTTCCCCGAAAAGTGCCACCTGAC
